Addgene plasmid #233930: pHRSV_CHARMS-2xTIR
Purpose: Mammalian expression of Chimeric Higher-Order Assemblies for Receptor Mediated Signaling (CHARMS) variant: CHARMS-2xTIR which contain a tandem dimer of TIR domains
Depositing lab: Marcus Taylor. Depositing organization: Max Planck Institute for Infection Biology. Publication: Bottom-up reconstruction of functional death fold signalosomes reveals a requirement for polymer stability and avidity. Lichtenstein MA, Cao F, Lobnow F, Dirvanskyte P, Weyhenmeyer D, Kulesza A, Ziska E, Halfmann R, Taylor MJ. Science. 2025 Apr 25;388(6745):415-422. doi: 10.1126/science.adq3234. Epub 2025 Apr 24. PubMed 40273247.
Backbone
  Vector backbone: pHR-dSV40
  Vector type: Mammalian Expression, Lentiviral
Growth in bacteria
  Bacterial resistance: Ampicillin, 100 μg/mL
  Growth temperature: 37°C
  Growth strain: NEB Stable
  Copy number: High Copy
Gene/Insert
  Gene/Insert name: CHARMS-2xTIR
  Species: Synthetic
  Promoter: SV40
  Tag / fusion protein: mEGFP (C terminal on insert)
  Cloning method: Gibson Cloning
Terms and licenses: Academic/Nonprofit Terms; Industry Terms: Not Available to Industry
Depositor comments: Created by Gibson assembly using MluI (5') and NotI (3') sites. Please visit https://doi.org/10.1101/2024.05.08.593169 for bioRxiv preprint.
How to cite: pHRSV_CHARMS-2xTIR was a gift from Marcus Taylor (Addgene plasmid # 233930 ; http://n2t.net/addgene:233930 ; RRID:Addgene_233930)
