[The description below was written by a language model from this plasmid's Addgene catalogue record and pLannotate feature annotations shown in this document.]
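Description:
pHRSV_CHARMS-2xTIR is a lentiviral transfer plasmid for mammalian expression, built on the pHR-dSV40 backbone. It is propagated in E. coli through a high-copy ColE1/pUC-type origin with ampicillin selection (AmpR under its own bla promoter). The viral portion comprises a truncated HIV-1 5' LTR, the Ψ packaging signal with a short gag fragment, the Rev response element for Rev-dependent export of the genomic RNA, and the cPPT/CTS. Downstream of the expression cassette lie a WPRE, which enhances transcript expression, and a ΔU3 self-inactivating 3' LTR. The plasmid carries no viral structural or enzymatic genes, so these functions must be supplied in trans to produce particles. The backbone outside the LTRs also contains legacy sequence: a second SV40 enhancer/early promoter followed by E. coli gpt fragments, SV40 small t intron and poly(A) sequences, and remnants of pBR322 elements.

The payload is a synthetic open reading frame, CHARMS-2xTIR, driven by a short SV40 early promoter and fused at its C terminus to monomeric EGFP (A206K). CHARMS stands for Chimeric Higher-Order Assemblies for Receptor Mediated Signaling, and this variant is described as containing a tandem dimer of TIR domains. The automated annotation detects two consecutive MyD88-derived fragments, one best matching the human and one the mouse protein, followed by an IRAK1-derived fragment and then mEGFP. The two MyD88 segments plausibly correspond to the duplicated TIR domains, although the record does not define the domain boundaries. The insert was assembled by Gibson cloning between MluI and NotI sites. The construct is intended for expressing and visualising this engineered signalling adaptor in mammalian cells, as part of bottom-up reconstruction of death-fold signalosome assemblies.
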