Features (pLannotate 1.2.2; 36 found; start..end, strand, type, name):
      1..211     +  promoter       SV40 promoter: SV40 early promoter
    185..700     +  CDS            MYD88 (fragment): MYD88_HUMAN - Experimental evidence at protein level: Swiss-Prot protein existence level 1. Adapter protein involved in the Toll-like receptor and IL-1 receptor signaling pathway in the innate immune response (PubMed:15361868, PubMed:18292575, PubMed:33718825). Acts via IRAK1, IRAK2, IRF7 and TRAF6, leading to NF-kappa-B activation, cytokine secretion and the inflammatory response (PubMed:15361868, PubMed:24316379, PubMed:19506249). Increases IL-8 transcription (PubMed:9013863). Involved in IL-18-mediated signaling pathway. Activates IRF1 resulting in its rapid migration into the nucleus to me
    713..1249    +  CDS            Myd88 (fragment): MYD88_MOUSE - Experimental evidence at protein level: Swiss-Prot protein existence level 1. [Isoform 2]: Defective in its ability to induce IRAK phosphorylation and NF-kappa-B activation and can function as a negative regulator of activation by IL-1 or lipopolysaccharide (LPS). From Mus musculus (Mouse).
   1247..1789    +  CDS            IRAK1 (fragment): IRAK1_HUMAN - Also known as IRAK. Experimental evidence at protein level: Swiss-Prot protein existence level 1. Serine/threonine-protein kinase that plays a critical role in initiating innate immune response against foreign pathogens. Involved in Toll-like receptor (TLR) and IL-1R signaling pathways. Is rapidly recruited by MYD88 to the receptor-signaling complex upon TLR activation. Association with MYD88 leads to IRAK1 phosphorylation by IRAK4 and subsequent autophosphorylation and kinase activation. Phosphorylates E3 ubiquitin ligases Pellino proteins (PELI1, PELI2 and PELI3) to promote pel
   1826..2542    +  CDS            mEGFP: enhanced GFP with monomerizing A206K mutation (Zacharias et al., 2002) mammalian codon-optimized
   2554..2584    +  misc_feature   MCS (fragment): pUC18/19 multiple cloning site
   2585..2603    +  misc_feature   MCS (fragment): pBluescript multiple cloning site
   2603..3191    +  misc_feature   WPRE: woodchuck hepatitis virus posttranscriptional regulatory element
   3192..3214    +  misc_feature   MCS (fragment): pBluescript multiple cloning site
   3231..3299    +  CDS            nef (fragment): NEF_HV1Z2 - Experimental evidence at protein level: Swiss-Prot protein existence level 1. Extracellular Nef protein targets CD4(+) T-lymphocytes for apoptosis by interacting with CXCR4 surface receptors. From Human immunodeficiency virus type 1 group M subtype D (isolate Z2/CDC-Z34) (HIV-1).
   3301..3534    +  LTR            3' LTR (ΔU3): self-inactivating 3' long terminal repeat (LTR) from HIV-1
   3559..3577    -  promoter       SP6 promoter: promoter for bacteriophage SP6 RNA polymerase
   3805..4084    +  CDS            TcR (fragment): tetracycline efflux protein; tet; confers resistance to tetracycline
   4085..4133    -  misc_feature   bom (fragment): basis of mobility region from pBR322
   4235..4270    -  CDS            rop (fragment): Rop protein, which maintains plasmids at low copy number; rop
   4365..4469    +  promoter       AmpR promoter: bla
   4470..5330    +  CDS            AmpR: β-lactamase; bla; confers resistance to ampicillin, carbenicillin, and related antibiotics
   5501..6089    +  rep_origin     ori: high-copy-number ColE1/pMB1/pBR322/pUC origin of replication
   6272..6328    +  CDS            lacI (fragment): lac repressor; lacI; The lac repressor binds to the lac operator to inhibit transcription in E. coli. This inhibition can be relieved by adding lactose or isopropyl-β-D-thiogalactopyranoside (IPTG).
   6335..6664    +  promoter       SV40 promoter: SV40 enhancer and early promoter
   6864..6983    +  CDS            gpt (fragment): XGPT_ECOLI - Also known as gpp, gxu. Experimental evidence at protein level: Swiss-Prot protein existence level 1. Purine salvage pathway enzyme that catalyzes the transfer of the ribosyl-5-phosphate group from 5-phospho-alpha-D-ribose 1- diphosphate (PRPP) to the N9 position of the 6-oxopurines guanine and xanthine to form the corresponding ribonucleotides GMP (guanosine 5'- monophosphate) and XMP (xanthosine 5'-monophosphate), with the release of PPi. To a lesser extent, also acts on hypoxanthine (PubMed:9100006, PubMed:3886014). Does not ribophosphorylate adenine (PubMed:3886014). From Esch
   6983..7318    +  CDS            gpt (fragment): XGPT_ECOLI - Also known as gpp, gxu. Experimental evidence at protein level: Swiss-Prot protein existence level 1. Purine salvage pathway enzyme that catalyzes the transfer of the ribosyl-5-phosphate group from 5-phospho-alpha-D-ribose 1- diphosphate (PRPP) to the N9 position of the 6-oxopurines guanine and xanthine to form the corresponding ribonucleotides GMP (guanosine 5'- monophosphate) and XMP (xanthosine 5'-monophosphate), with the release of PPi. To a lesser extent, also acts on hypoxanthine (PubMed:9100006, PubMed:3886014). Does not ribophosphorylate adenine (PubMed:3886014). From Esch
   7413..7718    +  CDS            frsA (fragment): FRSA_ECOLI - Also known as yafA. Experimental evidence at protein level: Swiss-Prot protein existence level 1. Catalyzes the hydrolysis of esters (PubMed:15808744). Displays esterase activity toward pNP-butyrate (PubMed:15808744). May stimulate mixed-acid fermentation by acting as a fermentation/respiration switch that down-regulates respiration and up- regulates fermentation rates (PubMed:15169777). From Escherichia coli (strain K12).
   7722..7796    +  CDS            small t antigen (fragment): SV40 (simian virus 40) small t antigen
   7798..7863    +  intron         small t intron: SV40 (simian virus 40) small t antigen intron
   7993..8013    +  CDS            SV40 NLS: nuclear localization signal of SV40 (simian virus 40) large T antigen
   8332..8415    +  CDS            large T antigen (fragment): large T antigen from SV40 (simian virus 40)
   8438..8572    +  polyA_signal   SV40 poly(A) signal: SV40 polyadenylation signal
   8739..9068    +  CDS            nef (fragment): NEF_HV1BR - Experimental evidence at protein level: Swiss-Prot protein existence level 1. Extracellular Nef protein targets CD4(+) T-lymphocytes for apoptosis by interacting with CXCR4 surface receptors (PubMed:14990729). From Human immunodeficiency virus type 1 group M subtype B (isolate BRU/LAI) (HIV-1).
   9116..9373    +  LTR            5' LTR (truncated): truncated 5' long terminal repeat (LTR) from HIV-1
   9420..9545    +  misc_feature   HIV-1 Ψ: packaging signal of human immunodeficiency virus type 1
   9529..9867    +  CDS            HIV-1 gag (fragment): gag protein from human immunodeficiency virus 1; gag
  10042..10275   +  misc_feature   RRE: The Rev response element (RRE) of HIV-1 allows for Rev-dependent mRNA export from the nucleus to the cytoplasm.
  10652..10752   +  CDS            Rev (fragment): human immunodeficiency virus 1 (HIV-1) Rev protein; rev; enhances nuclear export of unspliced and incompletely spliced viral mRNAs
  10789..10906   +  misc_feature   cPPT/CTS: central polypurine tract and central termination sequence of HIV-1
  10943..10966   -  misc_feature   MCS (fragment): pBluescript multiple cloning site
>Addgene plasmid #233930 | pHRSV_CHARMS-2xTIR | addgene full sequence | sequence record 484962 | Addgene NGS Result
GCAGGCAGAAGTATGCAAAGCATGCATCTCAATTAGTCAGCAACCATAGTCCCGCCCCTAACTCCGCCCA
TCCCGCCCCTAACTCCGCCCAGTTCCGCCCATTCTCCGCCCCATGGCTGACTAATTTTTTTTATTTATGC
AGAGGCCGAGGCCGCCTCTGCCTCTGAGCTATTCCAGAAGTAGTGAGGAGGCTTTTTTGGAGGCCTAGGC
TACGCGTGCCACCATGCCACAGACTAAAGAGCTGGGCGGAATCACAACACTTGACGACCCTCTGGGGCAG
ACCCCAGAACTGTTTGACGCATTCATATGCTACTGTCCAAACGATATAGAATTTGTTCAGGAGATGATAC
GCCAACTTGAGCAGACTGACTATCGCTTGAAACTTTGTGTTAGTGACCGGGATGTACTCCCCGGAACCTG
CGTTTGGAGTATTGCCAGTGAATTGATAGAGAAACGGTGTCGACGGATGGTCGTAGTCGTCTCCGACGAC
TACCTTCAGAGCAAGGAATGTGACTTCCAGACAAAATTCGCCCTTTCTCTGTCACCAGGCGTCCAACAGA
AACGCTTGATCCCTATAAAATATAAGGCTATGAAAAAAGACTTTCCTAGCATACTGCGGTTCATTACCAT
CTGTGACTACACCAACCCCTGCACCAAATCATGGTTCTGGACACGACTCGCTAAGGCCCTCAGTCTCCCT
GGAGGAAGTGGTGGCAGCCAGCAGAACCAGGAGTCCGAGAAGCCCTTGCAAGTCGCTAGAGTAGAAAGCT
CCGTCCCTCAAACTAAAGAGTTGGGAGGAATTACCACTCTTGATGATCCACTCGGCCAGACTCCCGAGCT
CTTCGATGCATTTATCTGCTACTGCCCAAACGACATTGAGTTCGTGCAAGAGATGATACGACAGCTCGAA
CAAACCGATTACCGCCTTAAGCTGTGTGTGAGTGATCGAGACGTTTTGCCTGGTACCTGCGTTTGGTCCA
TTGCTAGCGAGCTCATCGAAAAGAGATGTAGAAGAATGGTTGTAGTAGTCTCTGACGATTACCTCCAATC
CAAAGAGTGCGATTTCCAGACCAAGTTCGCACTTTCACTCTCTCCAGGCGTGCAACAAAAACGACTGATC
CCTATCAAGTATAAAGCTATGAAGAAGGATTTTCCCTCAATCTTGAGGTTTATTACTATATGCGATTATA
CCAATCCCTGCACAAAAAGTTGGTTCTGGACCAGACTTGCCAAGGCTTTGTCTCTTCCCGGAGGTAGTGG
CGGGTCCCCTCCTTCTCCCCAAGAAAACTCCTATGTCAGCTCCACTGGTAGGGCTCACTCCGGAGCCGCA
CCATGGCAGCCACTCGCTGCACCATCAGGTGCTTCAGCCCAGGCCGCAGAGCAACTGCAACGGGGACCCA
ACCAGCCAGTCGAGTCCGACGAAAGTCTTGGAGGGCTGAGCGCTGCTCTGCGGTCCTGGCACCTTACACC
AAGTTGTCCCCTTGATCCTGCTCCTCTGCGGGAGGCTGGGTGCCCCCAAGGTGACACAGCAGGGGAATCC
TCATGGGGTTCAGGACCTGGGAGCCGGCCAACCGCTGTTGAAGGCCTGGCTTTGGGCTCCTCTGCATCAT
CATCATCAGAACCTCCCCAGATTATCATCAATCCAGCTCGCCAGAAAATGGTTCAGAAATTGGCTTTGTA
TGAGGATGGTGCCCTGGATTCCTTGCAATTGCTGTCATCTTCTTCTCTTCCCGGACTTGGACTTGAACAA
GACAGACAAGGTCCAGAGGAGTCCGACGAGTTCCAGAGCGGAGGTTCCGGGGGTACTGGGGGTAGTGGAG
GAAGTGTGAGCAAGGGCGAGGAGCTGTTCACCGGGGTGGTGCCCATCCTGGTCGAGCTGGACGGCGACGT
AAACGGCCACAAGTTCAGCGTGTCCGGCGAGGGCGAGGGCGATGCCACCTACGGCAAGCTGACCCTGAAG
TTCATCTGCACCACCGGCAAGCTGCCCGTGCCCTGGCCCACCCTCGTGACCACCCTGACCTACGGCGTGC
AGTGCTTCAGCCGCTACCCCGACCACATGAAGCAGCACGACTTCTTCAAGTCCGCCATGCCCGAAGGCTA
CGTCCAGGAGCGCACCATCTTCTTCAAGGACGACGGCAACTACAAGACCCGCGCCGAGGTGAAGTTCGAG
GGCGACACCCTGGTGAACCGCATCGAGCTGAAGGGCATCGACTTCAAGGAGGACGGCAACATCCTGGGGC
ACAAGCTGGAGTACAACTACAACAGCCACAACGTCTATATCATGGCCGACAAGCAGAAGAACGGCATCAA
GGTGAACTTCAAGATCCGCCACAACATCGAGGACGGCAGCGTGCAGCTCGCCGACCACTACCAGCAGAAC
ACCCCCATCGGCGACGGCCCCGTGCTGCTGCCCGACAACCACTACCTGAGCACCCAGTCCAAGCTGAGCA
AAGACCCCAACGAGAAGCGCGATCACATGGTCCTGCTGGAGTTCGTGACCGCCGCCGGGATCACTCTCGG
CATGGACGAGCTGTACAAGTAAAGCGGCCGCGACTCTAGAGTCGACCTGCAGGCATGCAAGCTTGATATC
AAGCTTATCGATAATCAACCTCTGGATTACAAAATTTGTGAAAGATTGACTGGTATTCTTAACTATGTTG
CTCCTTTTACGCTATGTGGATACGCTGCTTTAATGCCTTTGTATCATGCTATTGCTTCCCGTATGGCTTT
CATTTTCTCCTCCTTGTATAAATCCTGGTTGCTGTCTCTTTATGAGGAGTTGTGGCCCGTTGTCAGGCAA
CGTGGCGTGGTGTGCACTGTGTTTGCTGACGCAACCCCCACTGGTTGGGGCATTGCCACCACCTGTCAGC
TCCTTTCCGGGACTTTCGCTTTCCCCCTCCCTATTGCCACGGCGGAACTCATCGCCGCCTGCCTTGCCCG
CTGCTGGACAGGGGCTCGGCTGTTGGGCACTGACAATTCCGTGGTGTTGTCGGGGAAATCATCGTCCTTT
CCTTGGCTGCTCGCCTGTGTTGCCACCTGGATTCTGCGCGGGACGTCCTTCTGCTACGTCCCTTCGGCCC
TCAATCCAGCGGACCTTCCTTCCCGCGGCCTGCTGCCGGCTCTGCGGCCTCTTCCGCGTCTTCGCCTTCG
CCCTCAGACGAGTCGGATCTCCCTTTGGGCCGCCTCCCCGCATCGATACCGTCGACCTCGAGGGAATTAA
TTCGAGCTCGGTACCTTTAAGACCAATGACTTACAAGGCAGCTGTAGATCTTAGCCACTTTTTAAAAGAA
AAGGGGGGACTGGAAGGGCTAATTCACTCCCAACGAAGACAAGATCTGCTTTTTGCTTGTACTGGGTCTC
TCTGGTTAGACCAGATCTGAGCCTGGGAGCTCTCTGGCTAACTAGGGAACCCACTGCTTAAGCCTCAATA
AAGCTTGCCTTGAGTGCTTCAAGTAGTGTGTGCCCGTCTGTTGTGTGACTCTGGTAACTAGAGATCCCTC
AGACCCTTTTAGTCAGTGTGGAAAATCTCTAGCAGCATCTAGAATTAATTCCGTGTATTCTATAGTGTCA
CCTAAATCGTATGTGTATGATACATAAGGTTATGTATTAATTGTAGCCGCGTTCTAACGACAATATGTAC
AAGCCTAATTGTGTAGCATCTGGCTTACTGAAGCAGACCCTATCATCTCTCTCGTAAACTGCCGTCAGAG
TCGGTTTGGTTGGACGAACCTTCTGAGTTTCTGGTAACGCCGTCCCGCACCCGGAAATGGTCAGCGAACC
AATCAGCAGGGTCATCGCTAGCCAGATCCTCTACGCCGGACGCATCGTGGCCGGCATCACCGGCGCCACA
GGTGCGGTTGCTGGCGCCTATATCGCCGACATCACCGATGGGGAAGATCGGGCTCGCCACTTCGGGCTCA
TGAGCGCTTGTTTCGGCGTGGGTATGGTGGCAGGCCCCGTGGCCGGGGGACTGTTGGGCGCCATCTCCTT
GCATGCACCATTCCTTGCGGCGGCGGTGCTCAACGGCCTCAACCTACTACTGGGCTGCTTCCTAATGCAG
GAGTCGCATAAGGGAGAGCGTCGAATGGTGCACTCTCAGTACAATCTGCTCTGATGCCGCATAGTTAAGC
CAGCCCCGACACCCGCCAACACCCGCTGACGCGCCCTGACGGGCTTGTCTGCTCCCGGCATCCGCTTACA
GACAAGCTGTGACCGTCTCCGGGAGCTGCATGTGTCAGAGGTTTTCACCGTCATCACCGAAACGCGCGAG
ACGAAAGGGCCTCGTGATACGCCTATTTTTATAGGTTAATGTCATGATAATAATGGTTTCTTAGACGTCA
GGTGGCACTTTTCGGGGAAATGTGCGCGGAACCCCTATTTGTTTATTTTTCTAAATACATTCAAATATGT
ATCCGCTCATGAGACAATAACCCTGATAAATGCTTCAATAATATTGAAAAAGGAAGAGTATGAGTATTCA
ACATTTCCGTGTCGCCCTTATTCCCTTTTTTGCGGCATTTTGCCTTCCTGTTTTTGCTCACCCAGAAACG
CTGGTGAAAGTAAAAGATGCTGAAGATCAGTTGGGTGCACGAGTGGGTTACATCGAACTGGATCTCAACA
GCGGTAAGATCCTTGAGAGTTTTCGCCCCGAAGAACGTTTTCCAATGATGAGCACTTTTAAAGTTCTGCT
ATGTGGCGCGGTATTATCCCGTATTGACGCCGGGCAAGAGCAACTCGGTCGCCGCATACACTATTCTCAG
AATGACTTGGTTGAGTACTCACCAGTCACAGAAAAGCATCTTACGGATGGCATGACAGTAAGAGAATTAT
GCAGTGCTGCCATAACCATGAGTGATAACACTGCGGCCAACTTACTTCTGACAACGATCGGAGGACCGAA
GGAGCTAACCGCTTTTTTGCACAACATGGGGGATCATGTAACTCGCCTTGATCGTTGGGAACCGGAGCTG
AATGAAGCCATACCAAACGACGAGCGTGACACCACGATGCCTGTAGCAATGGCAACAACGTTGCGCAAAC
TATTAACTGGCGAACTACTTACTCTAGCTTCCCGGCAACAATTAATAGACTGGATGGAGGCGGATAAAGT
TGCAGGACCACTTCTGCGCTCGGCCCTTCCGGCTGGCTGGTTTATTGCTGATAAATCTGGAGCCGGTGAG
CGTGGGTCTCGCGGTATCATTGCAGCACTGGGGCCAGATGGTAAGCCCTCCCGTATCGTAGTTATCTACA
CGACGGGGAGTCAGGCAACTATGGATGAACGAAATAGACAGATCGCTGAGATAGGTGCCTCACTGATTAA
GCATTGGTAACTGTCAGACCAAGTTTACTCATATATACTTTAGATTGATTTAAAACTTCATTTTTAATTT
AAAAGGATCTAGGTGAAGATCCTTTTTGATAATCTCATGACCAAAATCCCTTAACGTGAGTTTTCGTTCC
ACTGAGCGTCAGACCCCGTAGAAAAGATCAAAGGATCTTCTTGAGATCCTTTTTTTCTGCGCGTAATCTG
CTGCTTGCAAACAAAAAAACCACCGCTACCAGCGGTGGTTTGTTTGCCGGATCAAGAGCTACCAACTCTT
TTTCCGAAGGTAACTGGCTTCAGCAGAGCGCAGATACCAAATACTGTTCTTCTAGTGTAGCCGTAGTTAG
GCCACCACTTCAAGAACTCTGTAGCACCGCCTACATACCTCGCTCTGCTAATCCTGTTACCAGTGGCTGC
TGCCAGTGGCGATAAGTCGTGTCTTACCGGGTTGGACTCAAGACGATAGTTACCGGATAAGGCGCAGCGG
TCGGGCTGAACGGGGGGTTCGTGCACACAGCCCAGCTTGGAGCGAACGACCTACACCGAACTGAGATACC
TACAGCGTGAGCTATGAGAAAGCGCCACGCTTCCCGAAGGGAGAAAGGCGGACAGGTATCCGGTAAGCGG
CAGGGTCGGAACAGGAGAGCGCACGAGGGAGCTTCCAGGGGGAAACGCCTGGTATCTTTATAGTCCTGTC
GGGTTTCGCCACCTCTGACTTGAGCGTCGATTTTTGTGATGCTCGTCAGGGGGGCGGAGCCTATGGAAAA
ACGCCAGCAACGCGGCCTTTTTACGGTTCCTGGCCTTTTGCTGGCCTTTTGCTCACATGTTCTTTCCTGC
GTTATCCCCTGATTCTGTGGATAACCGTATTACCGCCTTTGAGTGAGCTGATACCGCTCGCCGCAGCCGA
ACGACCGAGCGCAGCGAGTCAGTGAGCGAGGAAGCGGAAGAGCGCCCAATACGCAAACCGCCTCTCCCCG
CGCGTTGGCCGATTCATTAATGCAGCTGTGGAATGTGTGTCAGTTAGGGTGTGGAAAGTCCCCAGGCTCC
CCAGCAGGCAGAAGTATGCAAAGCATGCATCTCAATTAGTCAGCAACCAGGTGTGGAAAGTCCCCAGGCT
CCCCAGCAGGCAGAAGTATGCAAAGCATGCATCTCAATTAGTCAGCAACCATAGTCCCGCCCCTAACTCC
GCCCATCCCGCCCCTAACTCCGCCCAGTTCCGCCCATTCTCCGCCCCATGGCTGACTAATTTTTTTTATT
TATGCAGAGGCCGAGGCCGCCTCGGCCTCTGAGCTATTCCAGAAGTAGTGAGGAGGCTTTTTTGGAGGCC
TAGGCTTTTGCAAAAAGCTTGGACACAAGACAGGCTTGCGAGATATGTTTGAGAATACCACTTTATCCCG
CGTCAGGGAGAGGCAGTGCGTAAAAAGACGCGGACTCATGTGAAATACTGGTTTTTAGTGCGCCAGATCT
CTATAATCTCGCGCAACCTATTTTCCCCTCGAACACTTTTTAAGCCGTAGATAAACAGGCTGGGACACTT
CACATGAGCGAAAAATACATCGTCACCTGGGACATGTTGCAGATCCATGCACGTAAACTCGCAAGCCGAC
TGATGCCTTCTGAACAATGGAAAGGCATTATTGCCGTAAGCCGTGGCGGTCTGTACCGGGTGCGTTACTG
GCGCGTGAACTGGGTATTCGTCATGTCGATACCGTTTGTATTTCCAGCTACGATCACGACAACCAGCGCG
AGCTTAAAGTGCTGAAACGCGCAGAAGGCGATGGCGAAGGCTTCATCGTTATTGATGACCTGGTGGATAC
CGGTGGTACTGCGGTTGCGATTCGTGAAATGTATCCAAAAGCGCACTTTGTCACCATCTTCGCAAAACCG
GCTGGTCGTCCGCTGGTTGATGACTATGTTGTTGATATCCCGCAAGATACCTGGATTGAACAGCCGTGGG
ATATGGGCGTCGTATTCGTCCCGCCAATCTCCGGTCGCTAATCTTTTCAACGCCTGGCACTGCCGGGCGT
TGTTCTTTTTAACTTCAGGCGGGTTACAATAGTTTCCAGTAAGTATTCTGGAGGCTGCATCCATGACACA
GGCAAACCTGAGCGAAACCCTGTTCAAACCCCGCTTTAAACATCCTGAAACCTCGACGCTAGTCCGCCGC
TTTAATCACGGCGCACAACCGCCTGTGCAGTCGGCCCTTGATGGTAAAACCATCCCTCACTGGTATCGCA
TGATTAACCGTCTGATGTGGATCTGGCGCGGCATTGACCCACGCGAAATCCTCGACGTCCAGGCACGTAT
TGTGATGAGCGATGCCGAACGTACCGACGATGATTTATACGATACGGTGATTGGCTACCGTGGCGGCAAC
TGGATTTATGAGTGGGCCCCGGATCTTTGTGAAGGAACCTTACTTCTGTGGTGTGACATAATTGGACAAA
CTACCTACAGAGATTTAAAGCTCTAAGGTAAATATAAAATTTTTAAGTGTATAATGTGTTAAACTACTGA
TTCTAATTGTTTGTGTATTTTAGATTCCAACCTATGGAACTGATGAATGGGAGCAGTGGTGGAATGCCTT
TAATGAGGAAAACCTGTTTTGCTCAGAAGAAATGCCATCTAGTGATGATGAGGCTACTGCTGACTCTCAA
CATTCTACTCCTCCAAAAAAGAAGAGAAAGGTAGAAGACCCCAAGGACTTTCCTTCAGAATTGCTAAGTT
TTTTGAGTCATGCTGTGTTTAGTAATAGAACTCTTGCTTGCTTTGCTATTTACACCACAAAGGAAAAAGC
TGCACTGCTATACAAGAAAATTATGGAAAAATATTCTGTAACCTTTATAAGTAGGCATAACAGTTATAAT
CATAACATACTGTTTTTTCTTACTCCACACAGGCATAGAGTGTCTGCTATTAATAACTATGCTCAAAAAT
TGTGTACCTTTAGCTTTTTAATTTGTAAAGGGGTTAATAAGGAATATTTGATGTATAGTGCCTTGACTAG
AGATCATAATCAGCCATACCACATTTGTAGAGGTTTTACTTGCTTTAAAAAACCTCCCACACCTCCCCCT
GAACCTGAAACATAAAATGAATGCAATTGTTGTTGTTAACTTGTTTATTGCAGCTTATAATGGTTACAAA
TAAAGCAATAGCATCACAAATTTCACAAATAAAGCATTTTTTTCACTGCATTCTAGTTGTGGTTTGTCCA
AACTCATCAATGTATCTTATCATGTCTGGATCAACTGGATAACTCAAGCTAACCAAAATCATCCCAAACT
TCCCACCCCATACCCTATTACCACTGCCAATTACCTGTGGTTTCATTTACTCTAAACCTGTGATTCCTCT
GAATTATTTTCATTTTAAAGAAATTGTATTTGTTAAATATGTACTACAAACTTAGTAGTTGGAAGGGCTA
ATTCACTCCCAAAGAAGACAAGATATCCTTGATCTGTGGATCTACCACACACAAGGCTACTTCCCTGATT
AGCAGAACTACACACCAGGGCCAGGGGTCAGATATCCACTGACCTTTGGATGGTGCTACAAGCTAGTACC
AGTTGAGCCAGATAAGGTAGAAGAGGCCAATAAAGGAGAGAACACCAGCTTGTTACACCCTGTGAGCCTG
CATGGGATGGATGACCCGGAGAGAGAAGTGTTAGAGTGGAGGTTTGACAGCCGCCTAGCATTTCATCACG
TGGCCCGAGAGCTGCATCCGGAGTACTTCAAGAACTGCTGATATCGAGCTTGCTACAAGGGACTTTCCGC
TGGGGACTTTCCAGGGAGGCGTGGCCTGGGCGGGACTGGGGAGTGGCGAGCCCTCAGATCCTGCATATAA
GCAGCTGCTTTTTGCCTGTACTGGGTCTCTCTGGTTAGACCAGATCTGAGCCTGGGAGCTCTCTGGCTAA
CTAGGGAACCCACTGCTTAAGCCTCAATAAAGCTTGCCTTGAGTGCTTCAAGTAGTGTGTGCCCGTCTGT
TGTGTGACTCTGGTAACTAGAGATCCCTCAGACCCTTTTAGTCAGTGTGGAAAATCTCTAGCAGTGGCGC
CCGAACAGGGACTTGAAAGCGAAAGGGAAACCAGAGGAGCTCTCTCGACGCAGGACTCGGCTTGCTGAAG
CGCGCACGGCAAGAGGCGAGGGGCGGCGACTGGTGAGTACGCCAAAAATTTTGACTAGCGGAGGCTAGAA
GGAGAGAGATGGGTGCGAGAGCGTCAGTATTAAGCGGGGGAGAATTAGATCGCGATGGGAAAAAATTCGG
TTAAGGCCAGGGGGAAAGAAAAAATATAAATTAAAACATATAGTATGGGCAAGCAGGGAGCTAGAACGAT
TCGCAGTTAATCCTGGCCTGTTAGAAACATCAGAAGGCTGTAGACAAATACTGGGACAGCTACAACCATC
CCTTCAGACAGGATCAGAAGAACTTAGATCATTATATAATACAGTAGCAACCCTCTATTGTGTGCATCAA
AGGATAGAGATAAAAGACACCAAGGAAGCTTTAGACAAGATAGAGGAAGAGCAAAACAAAAGTAAGACCA
CCGCACAGCAAGCGGCCGGNCGCTGATCTTCAGACCTGGAGGAGGAGATATGAGGGACAATTGGAGAAGT
GAATTATATAAATATAAAGTAGTAAAAATTGAACCATTAGGAGTAGCACCCACCAAGGCAAAGAGAAGAG
TGGTGCAGAGAGAAAAAAGAGCAGTGGGAATAGGAGCTTTGTTCCTTGGGTTCTTGGGAGCAGCAGGAAG
CACTATGGGCGCAGCGTCAATGACGCTGACGGTACAGGCCAGACAATTATTGTCTGGTATAGTGCAGCAG
CAGAACAATTTGCTGAGGGCTATTGAGGCGCAACAGCATCTGTTGCAACTCACAGTCTGGGGCATCAAGC
AGCTCCAGGCAAGAATCCTGGCTGTGGAAAGATACCTAAAGGATCAACAGCTCCTGGGGATTTGGGGTTG
CTCTGGAAAACTCATTTGCACCACTGCTGTGCCTTGGAATGCTAGTTGGAGTAATAAATCTCTGGAACAG
ATTTGGAATCACACGACCTGGATGGAGTGGGACAGAGAAATTAACAATTACACAAGCTTAATACACTCCT
TAATTGAAGAATCGCAAAACCAGCAAGAAAAGAATGAACAAGAATTATTGGAATTAGATAAATGGGCAAG
TTTGTGGAATTGGTTTAACATAACAAATTGGCTGTGGTATATAAAATTATTCATAATGATAGTAGGAGGC
TTGGTAGGTTTAAGAATAGTTTTTGCTGTACTTTCTATAGTGAATAGAGTTAGGCAGGGATATTCACCAT
TATCGTTTCAGACCCACCTCCCAACCCCGAGGGGACCCGACAGGCCCGAAGGAATAGAAGAAGAAGGTGG
AGAGAGAGACAGAGACAGATCCATTCGATTAGTGAACGGATCTCGACGGTATCGCCAAATGGCAGTATTC
ATCCACAATTTTAAAAGAAAAGGGGGGATTGGGGGGTACAGTGCAGGGGAAAGAATAGTAGACATAATAG
CAACAGACATACAAACTAAAGAATTACAAAAACAAATTACAAAAATTCAAAATTTTCGGGTTTATTACAG
GGACAGCAGAGATCCAGTTTGGATCGATAAGCTTGATATCGAATTCAG
